>Addgene plasmid #116593 | pHAGE-PIK3R1-G644S | addgene full sequence | sequence record 250642 | Addgene NGS Result
TGGAAGGGCTAATTCACTCCCAAAGAAGACAAGATATCCTTGATCTGTGGATCTACCACACACAAGGCTA
CTTCCCTGATTAGCAGAACTACACACCAGGGCCAGGGGTCAGATATCCACTGACCTTTGGATGGTGCTAC
AAGCTAGTACCAGTTGAGCCAGATAAGGTAGAAGAGGCCAATAAAGGAGAGAACACCAGCTTGTTACACC
CTGTGAGCCTGCATGGGATGGATGACCCGGAGAGAGAAGTGTTAGAGTGGAGGTTTGACAGCCGCCTAGC
ATTTCATCACGTGGCCCGAGAGCTGCATCCGGAGTACTTCAAGAACTGCTGATATCGAGCTTGCTACAAG
GGACTTTCCGCTGGGGACTTTCCAGGGAGGCGTGGCCTGGGCGGGACTGGGGAGTGGCGAGCCCTCAGAT
CCTGCATATAAGCAGCTGCTTTTTGCCTGTACTGGGTCTCTCTGGTTAGACCAGATCTGAGCCTGGGAGC
TCTCTGGCTAACTAGGGAACCCACTGCTTAAGCCTCAATAAAGCTTGCCTTGAGTGCTTCAAGTAGTGTG
TGCCCGTCTGTTGTGTGACTCTGGTAACTAGAGATCCCTCAGACCCTTTTAGTCAGTGTGGAAAATCTCT
AGCAGTGGCGCCCGAACAGGGACTTGAAAGCGAAAGGGAAACCAGAGGAGCTCTCTCGACGCAGGACTCG
GCTTGCTGAAGCGCGCACGGCAAGAGGCGAGGGGCGGCGACTGGTGAGTACGCCAAAAATTTTGACTAGC
GGAGGCTAGAAGGAGAGAGATGGGTGCGAGAGCGTCAGTATTAAGCGGGGGAGAATTAGATCGCGATGGG
AAAAAATTCGGTTAAGGCCAGGGGGAAAGAAAAAATATAAATTAAAACATATAGTATGGGCAAGCAGGGA
GCTAGAACGATTCGCAGTTAATCCTGGCCTGTTAGAAACATCAGAAGGCTGTAGACAAATACTGGGACAG
CTACAACCATCCCTTCAGACAGGATCAGAAGAACTTAGATCATTATATAATACAGTAGCAACCCTCTATT
GTGTGCATCAAAGGATAGAGATAAAAGACACCAAGGAAGCTTTAGACAAGATAGAGGAAGAGCAAAACAA
AAGTAAGACCACCGCACAGCAAGCGGCCGGCCGCTGATCTTCAGACCTGGAGGAGGAGATATGAGGGACA
ATTGGAGAAGTGAATTATATAAATATAAAGTAGTAAAAATTGAACCATTAGGAGTAGCACCCACCAAGGC
AAAGAGAAGAGTGGTGCAGAGAGAAAAAAGAGCAGTGGGAATAGGAGCTTTGTTCCTTGGGTTCTTGGGA
GCAGCAGGAAGCACTATGGGCGCAGCGTCAATGACGCTGACGGTACAGGCCAGACAATTATTGTCTGGTA
TAGTGCAGCAGCAGAACAATTTGCTGAGGGCTATTGAGGCGCAACAGCATCTGTTGCAACTCACAGTCTG
GGGCATCAAGCAGCTCCAGGCAAGAATCCTGGCTGTGGAAAGATACCTAAAGGATCAACAGCTCCTGGGG
ATTTGGGGTTGCTCTGGAAAACTCATTTGCACCACTGCTGTGCCTTGGAATGCTAGTTGGAGTAATAAAT
CTCTGGAACAGATTTGGAATCACACGACCTGGATGGAGTGGGACAGAGAAATTAACAATTACACAAGCTT
AATACACTCCTTAATTGAAGAATCGCAAAACCAGCAAGAAAAGAATGAACAAGAATTATTGGAATTAGAT
AAATGGGCAAGTTTGTGGAATTGGTTTAACATAACAAATTGGCTGTGGTATATAAAATTATTCATAATGA
TAGTAGGAGGCTTGGTAGGTTTAAGAATAGTTTTTGCTGTACTTTCTATAGTGAATAGAGTTAGGCAGGG
ATATTCACCATTATCGTTTCAGACCCACCTCCCAACCCCGAGGGGACCCGACAGGCCCGAAGGAATAGAA
GAAGAAGGTGGAGAGAGAGACAGAGACAGATCCATTCGATTAGTGAACGGATCTCGACGGTATCGCCGAA
TTCACAAATGGCAGTATTCATCCACAATTTTAAAAGAAAAGGGGGGATTGGGGGGTACAGTGCAGGGGAA
AGAATAGTAGACATAATAGCAACAGACATACAAACTAAAGAATTACAAAAACAAATTACAAAAATTCAAA
ATTTTCGGGTTTATTACAGGGACAGCAGAGATCCAGTTTGGACTAGTCGTGAGGCTCCGGTGCCCGTCAG
TGGGCAGAGCGCACATCGCCCACAGTCCCCGAGAAGTTGGGGGGAGGGGTCGGCAATTGAACCGGTGCCT
AGAGAAGGTGGCGCGGGGTAAACTGGGAAAGTGATGTCGTGTACTGGCTCCGCCTTTTTCCCGAGGGTGG
GGGAGAACCGTATATAAGTGCAGTAGTCGCCGTGAACGTTCTTTTTCGCAACGGGTTTGCCGCCAGAACA
CAGGTAAGTGCCGTGTGTGGTTCCCGCGGGCCTGGCCTCTTTACGGGTTATGGCCCTTGCGTGCCTTGAA
TTACTTCCACCTGGCTGCAGTACGTGATTCTTGATCCCGAGCTTCGGGTTGGAAGTGGGTGGGAGAGTTC
GAGGCCTTGCGCTTAAGGAGCCCCTTCGCCTCGTGCTTGAGTTGAGGCCTGGCCTGGGCGCTGGGGCCGC
CGCGTGCGAATCTGGTGGCACCTTCGCGCCTGTCTCGCTGCTTTCGATAAGTCTCTAGCCATTTAAAATT
TTTGATGACCTGCTGCGACGCTTTTTTTCTGGCAAGATAGTCTTGTAAATGCGGGCCAAGATCTGCACAC
TGGTATTTCGGTTTTTGGGGCCGCGGGCGGCGACGGGGCCCGTGCGTCCCAGCGCACATGTTCGGCGAGG
CGGGGCCTGCGAGCGCGGCCACCGAGAATCGGACGGGGGTAGTCTCAAGCTGGCCGGCCTGCTCTGGTGC
CTGGCCTCGCGCCGCCGTGTATCGCCCCGCCCTGGGCGGCAAGGCTGGCCCGGTCGGCACCAGTTGCGTG
AGCGGAAAGATGGCCGCTTCCCGGCCCTGCTGCAGGGAGCTCAAAATGGAGGACGCGGCGCTCGGGAGAG
CGGGCGGGTGAGTCACCCACACAAAGGAAAAGGGCCTTTCCGTCCTCAGCCGTCGCTTCATGTGACTCCA
CGGAGTACCGGGCGCCGTCCAGGCACCTCGATTAGTTCTCGAGCTTTTGGAGTACGTCGTCTTTAGGTTG
GGGGGAGGGGTTTTATGCGATGGAGTTTCCCCACACTGAGTGGGTGGAGACTGAAGTTAGGCCAGCTTGG
CACTTGATGTAATTCTCCTTGGAATTTGCCCTTTTTGAGTTTGGATCTTGGTTCATTCTCAAGCCTCAGA
CAGTGGTTCAAAGTTTTTTTCTTCCATTTCAGGTGTCGTGAAGCGGCCCTGCAGATATCAACAAGTTTGT
ACAAAAAAGTTGGCATGGTTTACCCATACGATGTTCCAGATTACGCTAGTGCTGAGGGGTACCAGTACAG
AGCGCTGTATGATTATAAAAAGGAAAGAGAAGAAGATATTGACTTGCACTTGGGTGACATATTGACTGTG
AATAAAGGGTCCTTAGTAGCTCTTGGATTCAGTGATGGACAGGAAGCCAGGCCTGAAGAAATTGGCTGGT
TAAATGGCTATAATGAAACCACAGGGGAAAGGGGGGACTTTCCGGGAACTTATGTAGAATATATTGGAAG
GAAAAAAATCTCGCCTCCCACACCAAAGCCCCGGCCACCTCGGCCTCTTCCTGTTGCACCAGGTTCTTCG
AAAACTGAAGCAGATGTTGAACAACAAGCTTTGACTCTCCCGGATCTTGCAGAGCAGTTTGCCCCTCCTG
ACATTGCCCCGCCTCTTCTTATCAAGCTCGTGGAAGCCATTGAAAAGAAAGGTCTGGAATGTTCAACTCT
ATACAGAACACAGAGCTCCAGCAACCTGGCAGAATTACGACAGCTTCTTGATTGTGATACACCCTCCGTG
GACTTGGAAATGATCGATGTGCACGTTTTGGCTGACGCTTTCAAACGCTATCTCCTGGACTTACCAAATC
CTGTCATTCCAGCAGCCGTTTACAGTGAAATGATTTCTTTAGCTCCAGAAGTACAAAGCTCCGAAGAATA
TATTCAGCTATTGAAGAAGCTTATTAGGTCGCCTAGCATACCTCATCAGTATTGGCTTACGCTTCAGTAT
TTGTTAAAACATTTCTTCAAGCTCTCTCAAACCTCCAGCAAAAATCTGTTGAATGCAAGAGTACTCTCTG
AAATTTTCAGCCCTATGCTTTTCAGATTCTCAGCAGCCAGCTCTGATAATACTGAAAACCTCATAAAAGT
TATAGAAATTTTAATCTCAACTGAATGGAATGAACGACAGCCTGCACCAGCACTGCCTCCTAAACCACCA
AAACCTACTACTGTAGCCAACAACGGTATGAATAACAATATGTCCTTACAAGATGCTGAATGGTACTGGG
GAGATATCTCGAGGGAAGAAGTGAATGAAAAACTTCGAGATACAGCAGACGGGACCTTTTTGGTACGAGA
TGCGTCTACTAAAATGCATGGTGATTATACTCTTACACTAAGGAAAGGGGGAAATAACAAATTAATCAAA
ATATTTCATCGAGATGGGAAATATGGCTTCTCTGACCCATTAACCTTCAGTTCTGTGGTTGAATTAATAA
ACCACTACCGGAATGAATCTCTAGCTCAGTATAATCCCAAATTGGATGTGAAATTACTTTATCCAGTATC
CAAATACCAACAGGATCAAGTTGTCAAAGAAGATAATATTGAAGCTGTAGGGAAAAAATTACATGAATAT
AACACTCAGTTTCAAGAAAAAAGTCGAGAATATGATAGATTATATGAAGAATATACCCGCACATCCCAGG
AAATCCAAATGAAAAGGACAGCTATTGAAGCATTTAATGAAACCATAAAAATATTTGAAGAACAGTGCCA
GACCCAAGAGCGGTACAGCAAAGAATACATAGAAAAGTTTAAACGTGAAGGCAATGAGAAAGAAATACAA
AGGATTATGCATAATTATGATAAGTTGAAGTCTCGAATCAGTGAAATTATTGACAGTAGAAGAAGATTGG
AAGAAGACTTGAAGAAGCAGGCAGCTGAGTATCGAGAAATTGACAAACGTATGAACAGCATTAAACCAGA
CCTTATCCAGCTGAGAAAGACGAGAGACCAATACTTGATGTGGTTGACTCAAAAAGGTGTTCGGCAAAAG
AAGTTGAACGAGTGGTTGGGCAATGAAAACACTGAAGACCAATATTCACTGGTGGAAGATGATGAAGATT
TGCCCCATCATGATGAGAAGACATGGAATGTTGGAAGCAGCAACCGAAACAAAGCTGAAAACCTGTTGCG
AGGGAAGCGAGATAGCACTTTTCTTGTCCGGGAGAGCAGTAAACAGGGCTGCTATGCCTGCTCTGTAGTG
GTGGACGGCGAAGTAAAGCATTGTGTCATAAACAAAACAGCAACTGGCTATGGCTTTGCCGAGCCCTATA
ACTTGTACAGCTCTCTGAAAGAACTGGTGCTACATTACCAACACACCTCCCTTGTGCAGCACAACGACTC
CCTCAATGTCACACTAGCCTACCCAGTATATGCACAGCAGAGGCGATGCCCAACTTTCTTGTACAAAGTG
GTTGATATCCAGCACAGTGGCGGCCGCTCGAGTCTAGAGGGCCCGCGGTTCGAAGGTAAGCCTATCCCTA
ACCCTCTCCTCGGTCTCGATTCTACGCGTACCGGTTAGTAATGAGATCCCTCCCCCCCCCCTAACGTTAC
TGGCCGAAGCCGCTTGGAATAAGGCCGGTGTGCGTTTGTCTATATGTTATTTTCCACCATATTGCCGTCT
TTTGGCAATGTGAGGGCCCGGAAACCTGGCCCTGTCTTCTTGACGAGCATTCCTAGGGGTCTTTCCCCTC
TCGCCAAAGGAATGCAAGGTCTGTTGAATGTCGTGAAGGAAGCAGTTCCTCTGGAAGCTTCTTGAAGACA
AACAACGTCTGTAGCGACCCTTTGCAGGCAGCGGAACCCCCCACCTGGCGACAGGTGCCTCTGCGGCCAA
AAGCCACGTGTATAAGATACACCTGCAAAGGCGGCACAACCCCAGTGCCACGTTGTGAGTTGGATAGTTG
TGGAAAGAGTCAAATGGCTCTCCTCAAGCGTATTCAACAAGGGGCTGAAGGATGCCCAGAAGGTACCCCA
TTGTATGGGATCTGATCTGGGGCCTCGGTGCACATGCTTTACATGTGTTTAGTCGAGGTTAAAAAAACGT
CTAGGCCCCCCGAACCACGGGGACGTGGTTTTCCTTTGAAAAACACGATGATAATATGGCCACACATATG
GTGAGCAAGGGCGAGGAGCTGTTCACCGGGGTGGTGCCCATCCTGGTCGAGCTGGACGGCGACGTAAACG
GCCACAAGTTCAGCGTGTCCGGCGAGGGCGAGGGCGATGCCACCTACGGCAAGCTGACCCTGAAGTTCAT
CTGCACCACCGGCAAGCTGCCCGTGCCCTGGCCCACCCTCGTGACCACCCTGACCTACGGCGTGCAGTGC
TTCAGCCGCTACCCCGACCACATGAAGCAGCACGACTTCTTCAAGTCCGCCATGCCCGAAGGCTACGTCC
AGGAGCGCACCATCTTCTTCAAGGACGACGGCAACTACAAGACCCGCGCCGAGGTGAAGTTCGAGGGCGA
CACCCTGGTGAACCGCATCGAGCTGAAGGGCATCGACTTCAAGGAGGACGGCAACATCCTGGGGCACAAG
CTGGAGTACAACTACAACAGCCACAACGTCTATATCATGGCCGACAAGCAGAAGAACGGCATCAAGGTGA
ACTTCAAGATCCGCCACAACATCGAGGACGGCAGCGTGCAGCTCGCCGACCACTACCAGCAGAACACCCC
CATCGGCGACGGCCCCGTGCTGCTGCCCGACAACCACTACCTGAGCACCCAGTCCGCCCTGAGCAAAGAC
CCCAACGAGAAGCGCGATCACATGGTCCTGCTGGAGTTCGTGACCGCCGCCGGGATCACTCTCGGCATGG
ACGAGCTGTACAAGTAAATCGATAGATCCTAATCAACCTCTGGATTACAAAATTTGTGAAAGATTGACTG
GTATTCTTAACTATGTTGCTCCTTTTACGCTATGTGGATACGCTGCTTTAATGCCTTTGTATCATGCTAT
TGCTTCCCGTATGGCTTTCATTTTCTCCTCCTTGTATAAATCCTGGTTGCTGTCTCTTTATGAGGAGTTG
TGGCCCGTTGTCAGGCAACGTGGCGTGGTGTGCACTGTGTTTGCTGACGCAACCCCCACTGGTTGGGGCA
TTGCCACCACCTGTCAGCTCCTTTCCGGGACTTTCGCTTTCCCCCTCCCTATTGCCACGGCGGAACTCAT
CGCCGCCTGCCTTGCCCGCTGCTGGACAGGGGCTCGGCTGTTGGGCACTGACAATTCCGTGGTGTTGTCG
GGGAAATCATCGTCCTTTCCTTGGCTGCTCGCCTGTGTTGCCACCTGGATTCTGCGCGGGACGTCCTTCT
GCTACGTCCCTTCGGCCCTCAATCCAGCGGACCTTCCTTCCCGCGGCCTGCTGCCGGCTCTGCGGCCTCT
TCCGCGTCTTCGCCTTCGCCCTCAGACGAGTCGGATCTCCCTTTGGGCCGCCTCCCCGCCTGAGATCCTT
TAAGACCAATGACTTACAAGGCAGCTGTAGATCTTAGCCACTTTTTAAAAGAAAAGGGGGGACTGGAAGG
GCTAATTCACTCCCAACGAAGACAAGATCTGCTTTTTGCTTGTACTGGGTCTCTCTGGTTAGACCAGATC
TGAGCCTGGGAGCTCTCTGGCTAACTAGGGAACCCACTGCTTAAGCCTCAATAAAGCTTGCCTTGAGTGC
TTCAAGTAGTGTGTGCCCGTCTGTTGTGTGACTCTGGTAACTAGAGATCCCTCAGACCCTTTTAGTCAGT
GTGGAAAATCTCTAGCAGTAGTAGTTCATGTCATCTTATTATTCAGTATTTATAACTTGCAAAGAAATGA
ATATCAGAGAGTGAGAGGCCCGGGTTAATTAAGGAAAGGGCTAGATCATTCTTGAAGACGAAAGGGCCTC
GTGATACGCCTATTTTTATAGGTTAATGTCATGATAATAATGGTTTCTTAGACGTCAGGTGGCACTTTTC
GGGGAAATGTGCGCGGAACCCCTATTTGTTTATTTTTCTAAATACATTCAAATATGTATCCGCTCATGAG
ACAATAACCCTGATAAATGCTTCAATAATATTGAAAAAGGAAGAGTATGAGTATTCAACATTTCCGTGTC
GCCCTTATTCCCTTTTTTGCGGCATTTTGCCTTCCTGTTTTTGCTCACCCAGAAACGCTGGTGAAAGTAA
AAGATGCTGAAGATCAGTTGGGTGCACGAGTGGGTTACATCGAACTGGATCTCAACAGCGGTAAGATCCT
TGAGAGTTTTCGCCCCGAAGAACGTTTTCCAATGATGAGCACTTTTAAAGTTCTGCTATGTGGCGCGGTA
TTATCCCGTGTTGACGCCGGGCAAGAGCAACTCGGTCGCCGCATACACTATTCTCAGAATGACTTGGTTG
AGTACTCACCAGTCACAGAAAAGCATCTTACGGATGGCATGACAGTAAGAGAATTATGCAGTGCTGCCAT
AACCATGAGTGATAACACTGCGGCCAACTTACTTCTGACAACGATCGGAGGACCGAAGGAGCTAACCGCT
TTTTTGCACAACATGGGGGATCATGTAACTCGCCTTGATCGTTGGGAACCGGAGCTGAATGAAGCCATAC
CAAACGACGAGCGTGACACCACGATGCCTGTAGCAATGGCAACAACGTTGCGCAAACTATTAACTGGCGA
ACTACTTACTCTAGCTTCCCGGCAACAATTAATAGACTGGATGGAGGCGGATAAAGTTGCAGGACCACTT
CTGCGCTCGGCCCTTCCGGCTGGCTGGTTTATTGCTGATAAATCTGGAGCCGGTGAGCGTGGGTCTCGCG
GTATCATTGCAGCACTGGGGCCAGATGGTAAGCCCTCCCGTATCGTAGTTATCTACACGACGGGGAGTCA
GGCAACTATGGATGAACGAAATAGACAGATCGCTGAGATAGGTGCCTCACTGATTAAGCATTGGTAACTG
TCAGACCAAGTTTACTCATATATACTTTAGATTGATTTAAAACTTCATTTTTAATTTAAAAGGATCTAGG
TGAAGATCCTTTTTGATAATCTCATGACCAAAATCCCTTAACGTGAGTTTTCGTTCCACTGAGCGTCAGA
CCCCGTAGAAAAGATCAAAGGATCTTCTTGAGATCCTTTTTTTCTGCGCGTAATCTGCTGCTTGCAAACA
AAAAAACCACCGCTACCAGCGGTGGTTTGTTTGCCGGATCAAGAGCTACCAACTCTTTTTCCGAAGGTAA
CTGGCTTCAGCAGAGCGCAGATACCAAATACTGTTCTTCTAGTGTAGCCGTAGTTAGGCCACCACTTCAA
GAACTCTGTAGCACCGCCTACATACCTCGCTCTGCTAATCCTGTTACCAGTGGCTGCTGCCAGTGGCGAT
AAGTCGTGTCTTACCGGGTTGGACTCAAGACGATAGTTACCGGATAAGGCGCAGCGGTCGGGCTGAACGG
GGGGTTCGTGCACACAGCCCAGCTTGGAGCGAACGACCTACACCGAACTGAGATACCTACAGCGTGAGCT
ATGAGAAAGCGCCACGCTTCCCGAAGGGAGAAAGGCGGACAGGTATCCGGTAAGCGGCAGGGTCGGAACA
GGAGAGCGCACGAGGGAGCTTCCAGGGGGAAACGCCTGGTATCTTTATAGTCCTGTCGGGTTTCGCCACC
TCTGACTTGAGCGTCGATTTTTGTGATGCTCGTCAGGGGGGCGGAGCCTATGGAAAAACGCCAGCAACGC
GGCCTTTTTACGGTTCCTGGCCTTTTGCTGGCCTTTTGCTCACATGTTCTTTCCTGCGTTATCCCCTGAT
TCTGTGGATAACCGTATTACCGCCTTTGAGTGAGCTGATACCGCTCGCCGCAGCCGAACGACCGAGCGCA
GCGAGTCAGTGAGCGAGGAAGCGGAAGAGCGCCCAATACGCAAACCGCCTCTCCCCGCGCGTTGGCCGAT
TCATTAATGCAGCAAGCTCATGGCTGACTAATTTTTTTTATTTATGCAGAGGCCGAGGCCGCCTCGGCCT
CTGAGCTATTCCAGAAGTAGTGAGGAGGCTTTTTTGGAGGCCTAGGCTTTTGCAAAAAGCTCCCCGTGGC
ACGACAGGTTTCCCGACTGGAAAGCGGGCAGTGAGCGCAACGCAATTAATGTGAGTTAGCTCACTCATTA
GGCACCCCAGGCTTTACACTTTATGCTTCCGGCTCGTATGTTGTGTGGAATTGTGAGCGGATAACAATTT
CACACAGGAAACAGCTATGACATGATTACGAATTTCACAAATAAAGCATTTTTTTCACTGCATTCTAGTT
GTGGTTTGTCCAAACTCATCAATGTATCTTATCATGTCTGGATCAACTGGATAACTCAAGCTAACCAAAA
TCATCCCAAACTTCCCACCCCATACCCTATTACCACTGCCAATTACCTGTGGTTTCATTTACTCTAAACC
TGTGATTCCTCTGAATTATTTTCATTTTAAAGAAATTGTATTTGTTAAATATGTACTACAAACTTAGTAG
T
Features (pLannotate 1.2.2; 28 found; start..end, strand, type, name):
    377..634     +  LTR            5' LTR (truncated): truncated 5' long terminal repeat (LTR) from HIV-1
    681..806     +  misc_feature   HIV-1 Ψ: packaging signal of human immunodeficiency virus type 1
    790..1128    +  CDS            HIV-1 gag (fragment): gag protein from human immunodeficiency virus 1; gag
   1303..1536    +  misc_feature   RRE: The Rev response element (RRE) of HIV-1 allows for Rev-dependent mRNA export from the nucleus to the cytoplasm.
   1913..2013    +  CDS            Rev (fragment): human immunodeficiency virus 1 (HIV-1) Rev protein; rev; enhances nuclear export of unspliced and incompletely spliced viral mRNAs
   2058..2175    +  misc_feature   cPPT/CTS: central polypurine tract and central termination sequence of HIV-1
   2223..3401    +  promoter       EF-1α promoter: strong constitutive promoter for human elongation factor EF-1α
   3422..3439    +  protein_bind   attB1 (fragment): mutant version of attB; core recombination site for the Gateway® BP reaction BP Clonase™
   3451..3477    +  CDS            3xHA (fragment): three tandem HA epitope tags
   3478..5646    +  CDS            PIK3R1: P85A_HUMAN - Also known as GRB1. Experimental evidence at protein level: Swiss-Prot protein existence level 1. Binds to activated (phosphorylated) protein-Tyr kinases, through its SH2 domain, and acts as an adapter, mediating the association of the p110 catalytic unit to the plasma membrane. Necessary for the insulin-stimulated increase in glucose uptake and glycogen synthesis in insulin-sensitive tissues. Plays an important role in signaling in response to FGFR1, FGFR2, FGFR3, FGFR4, KITLG/SCF, KIT, PDGFRA and PDGFRB. Likewise, plays a role in ITGB2 signaling (PubMed:17626883, PubMed:19805105
   5649..5672    -  protein_bind   attB2: mutant version of attB; recombination site for the Gateway® BP reaction BP Clonase™
   5725..5766    +  CDS            V5 tag: epitope tag from simian virus 5
   5892..6354    +  misc_feature   IRES: internal ribosome entry site (IRES) of the encephalomyocarditis virus (EMCV)
   6368..7087    +  CDS            EGFP: the original enhanced GFP (Yang et al., 1996) mammalian codon-optimized
   7101..7689    +  misc_feature   WPRE: woodchuck hepatitis virus posttranscriptional regulatory element
   7697..7762    +  CDS            nef (fragment): NEF_HV1Z2 - Experimental evidence at protein level: Swiss-Prot protein existence level 1. Extracellular Nef protein targets CD4(+) T-lymphocytes for apoptosis by interacting with CXCR4 surface receptors. From Human immunodeficiency virus type 1 group M subtype D (isolate Z2/CDC-Z34) (HIV-1).
   7764..7997    +  LTR            3' LTR (ΔU3): self-inactivating 3' long terminal repeat (LTR) from HIV-1
   8202..8306    +  promoter       AmpR promoter: bla
   8307..9167    +  CDS            AmpR: β-lactamase; bla; confers resistance to ampicillin, carbenicillin, and related antibiotics
   9338..9926    +  rep_origin     ori: high-copy-number ColE1/pMB1/pBR322/pUC origin of replication
  10109..10163   +  CDS            lacI (fragment): lac repressor; lacI; The lac repressor binds to the lac operator to inhibit transcription in E. coli. This inhibition can be relieved by adding lactose or isopropyl-β-D-thiogalactopyranoside (IPTG).
  10169..10262   +  rep_origin     SV40 ori (fragment): SV40 origin of replication
  10287..10324   +  CDS            lacI (fragment): lac repressor; lacI; The lac repressor binds to the lac operator to inhibit transcription in E. coli. This inhibition can be relieved by adding lactose or isopropyl-β-D-thiogalactopyranoside (IPTG).
  10337..10358   +  protein_bind   CAP binding site: CAP binding activates transcription in the presence of cAMP. E. coli catabolite activator protein
  10373..10403   +  promoter       lac promoter: promoter for the E. coli lac operon
  10407..10429   +  protein_bind   lac operator (fragment): The lac repressor binds to the lac operator to inhibit transcription in E. coli. This inhibition can be relieved by adding lactose or isopropyl-β-D-thiogalactopyranoside (IPTG). lac repressor encoded by lacI
  10461..10544   +  polyA_signal   SV40 poly(A) signal (fragment): SV40 polyadenylation signal
  10711..329     +  CDS            nef (fragment) (across the origin): NEF_HV1BR - Experimental evidence at protein level: Swiss-Prot protein existence level 1. Extracellular Nef protein targets CD4(+) T-lymphocytes for apoptosis by interacting with CXCR4 surface receptors (PubMed:14990729). From Human immunodeficiency virus type 1 group M subtype B (isolate BRU/LAI) (HIV-1).
