[The description below was written by a language model from this plasmid's Addgene catalogue record and pLannotate feature annotations shown in this document.]
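Description:
pHAGE-PIK3R1-G644S is an HIV-1-based lentiviral expression plasmid built on the pHAGE backbone that carries human PIK3R1, the p85α regulatory subunit of PI3-kinase, with a G644S substitution. It is maintained in E. coli through a high-copy ColE1/pUC-type origin and an ampicillin resistance gene (β-lactamase). The viral portion contains a truncated 5' LTR, the Ψ packaging signal with an adjoining gag fragment, the Rev response element, the cPPT/CTS and a ΔU3 self-inactivating 3' LTR. These elements allow the region between the LTRs to be packaged into particles when helper functions are supplied in trans, and then integrated into target cells without reconstituting an active viral promoter.

Between the LTRs, the EF-1α promoter drives a single bicistronic transcript. The PIK3R1 open reading frame was introduced by Gateway cloning and is flanked by attB1 and attB2 sites. A short HA epitope fragment is annotated immediately upstream of the coding sequence, and a V5 tag lies downstream of attB2, although the record does not say whether the V5 tag is translated in frame with the insert. An EMCV IRES then directs translation of EGFP from the same mRNA, so fluorescence marks transduced cells, and a WPRE enhances transcript expression. No mammalian drug selection marker is annotated. The remaining annotated fragments (lac elements, SV40 ori and poly(A), nef) appear to be backbone remnants.

The plasmid comes from a collection made for systematic functional annotation of somatic cancer mutations, and is used for stable expression of this PIK3R1 variant in mammalian cells.
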