Addgene plasmid #116593: pHAGE-PIK3R1-G644S
Purpose: Lentiviral expression of PIK3R1 G644S
Depositing lab: Gordon Mills & Kenneth Scott. Depositing organization: Baylor College of Medicine. Publication: Systematic Functional Annotation of Somatic Mutations in Cancer. Ng PK, Li J, Jeong KJ, Shao S, Chen H, Tsang YH, Sengupta S, Wang Z, Bhavana VH, Tran R, Soewito S, Minussi DC, Moreno D, Kong K, Dogruluk T, Lu H, Gao J, Tokheim C, Zhou DC, Johnson AM, Zeng J, Ip CKM, Ju Z, Wester M, Yu S, Li Y, Vellano CP, Schultz N, Karchin R, Ding L, Lu Y, Cheung LWT, Chen K, Shaw KR, Meric-Bernstam F, Scott KL, Yi S, Sahni N, Liang H, Mills GB. Cancer Cell. 2018 Mar 12;33(3):450-462.e10. doi: 10.1016/j.ccell.2018.01.021. PubMed 29533785.
Backbone
  Vector backbone: pHAGE
  Vector type: Lentiviral
Growth in bacteria
  Bacterial resistance: Ampicillin, 100 μg/mL
  Growth temperature: 37°C
  Growth strain: Stbl3
  Copy number: High Copy
Gene/Insert
  Gene/Insert name: PIK3R1
  Species: H. sapiens (human)
  Mutation: G644S
  Entrez Gene: PIK3R1 (a.k.a. AGM7, GRB1, IMD36, p85, p85-ALPHA, p85alpha)
  Cloning method: Gateway Cloning
Terms and licenses: Academic/Nonprofit Terms; Industry Terms: Not Available to Industry
How to cite: pHAGE-PIK3R1-G644S was a gift from Gordon Mills & Kenneth Scott (Addgene plasmid # 116593 ; http://n2t.net/addgene:116593 ; RRID:Addgene_116593)
