>Addgene plasmid #116593 | pHAGE-PIK3R1-G644S | depositor partial sequence | sequence record 219468 | insert
ATGAGTGCTGAGGGGTACCAGTACAGAGCGCTGTATGATTATAAAAAGGAAAGAGAAGAAGATATTGACT
TGCACTTGGGTGACATATTGACTGTGAATAAAGGGTCCTTAGTAGCTCTTGGATTCAGTGATGGACAGGA
AGCCAGGCCTGAAGAAATTGGCTGGTTAAATGGCTATAATGAAACCACAGGGGAAAGGGGGGACTTTCCG
GGAACTTATGTAGAATATATTGGAAGGAAAAAAATCTCGCCTCCCACACCAAAGCCCCGGCCACCTCGGC
CTCTTCCTGTTGCACCAGGTTCTTCGAAAACTGAAGCAGATGTTGAACAACAAGCTTTGACTCTCCCGGA
TCTTGCAGAGCAGTTTGCCCCTCCTGACATTGCCCCGCCTCTTCTTATCAAGCTCGTGGAAGCCATTGAA
AAGAAAGGTCTGGAATGTTCAACTCTATACAGAACACAGAGCTCCAGCAACCTGGCAGAATTACGACAGC
TTCTTGATTGTGATACACCCTCCGTGGACTTGGAAATGATCGATGTGCACGTTTTGGCTGACGCTTTCAA
ACGCTATCTCCTGGACTTACCAAATCCTGTCATTCCAGCAGCCGTTTACAGTGAAATGATTTCTTTAGCT
CCAGAAGTACAAAGCTCCGAAGAATATATTCAGCTATTGAAGAAGCTTATTAGGTCGCCTAGCATACCTC
ATCAGTATTGGCTTACGCTTCAGTATTTGTTAAAACATTTCTTCAAGCTCTCTCAAACCTCCAGCAAAAA
TCTGTTGAATGCAAGAGTACTCTCTGAAATTTTCAGCCCTATGCTTTTCAGATTCTCAGCAGCCAGCTCT
GATAATACTGAAAACCTCATAAAAGTTATAGAAATTTTAATCTCAACTGAATGGAATGAACGACAGCCTG
CACCAGCACTGCCTCCTAAACCACCAAAACCTACTACTGTAGCCAACAACGGTATGAATAACAATATGTC
CTTACAAGATGCTGAATGGTACTGGGGAGATATCTCGAGGGAAGAAGTGAATGAAAAACTTCGAGATACA
GCAGACGGGACCTTTTTGGTACGAGATGCGTCTACTAAAATGCATGGTGATTATACTCTTACACTAAGGA
AAGGGGGAAATAACAAATTAATCAAAATATTTCATCGAGATGGGAAATATGGCTTCTCTGACCCATTAAC
CTTCAGTTCTGTGGTTGAATTAATAAACCACTACCGGAATGAATCTCTAGCTCAGTATAATCCCAAATTG
GATGTGAAATTACTTTATCCAGTATCCAAATACCAACAGGATCAAGTTGTCAAAGAAGATAATATTGAAG
CTGTAGGGAAAAAATTACATGAATATAACACTCAGTTTCAAGAAAAAAGTCGAGAATATGATAGATTATA
TGAAGAATATACCCGCACATCCCAGGAAATCCAAATGAAAAGGACAGCTATTGAAGCATTTAATGAAACC
ATAAAAATATTTGAAGAACAGTGCCAGACCCAAGAGCGGTACAGCAAAGAATACATAGAAAAGTTTAAAC
GTGAAGGCAATGAGAAAGAAATACAAAGGATTATGCATAATTATGATAAGTTGAAGTCTCGAATCAGTGA
AATTATTGACAGTAGAAGAAGATTGGAAGAAGACTTGAAGAAGCAGGCAGCTGAGTATCGAGAAATTGAC
AAACGTATGAACAGCATTAAACCAGACCTTATCCAGCTGAGAAAGACGAGAGACCAATACTTGATGTGGT
TGACTCAAAAAGGTGTTCGGCAAAAGAAGTTGAACGAGTGGTTGGGCAATGAAAACACTGAAGACCAATA
TTCACTGGTGGAAGATGATGAAGATTTGCCCCATCATGATGAGAAGACATGGAATGTTGGAAGCAGCAAC
CGAAACAAAGCTGAAAACCTGTTGCGAGGGAAGCGAGATAGCACTTTTCTTGTCCGGGAGAGCAGTAAAC
AGGGCTGCTATGCCTGCTCTGTAGTGGTGGACGGCGAAGTAAAGCATTGTGTCATAAACAAAACAGCAAC
TGGCTATGGCTTTGCCGAGCCCTATAACTTGTACAGCTCTCTGAAAGAACTGGTGCTACATTACCAACAC
ACCTCCCTTGTGCAGCACAACGACTCCCTCAATGTCACACTAGCCTACCCAGTATATGCACAGCAGAGGC
GATG
